Addgene plasmid #18988: pcDNA4/HisMaxB-YAP1-S127A
Depositing lab: Marius Sudol. Depositing organization: Geisinger Health Center. Publication: Mst2 and Lats kinases regulate apoptotic function of Yes kinase-associated protein (YAP). Oka T, Mazack V, Sudol M. J Biol Chem. 2008 Oct 10;283(41):27534-27546. doi: 10.1074/jbc.M804380200. Epub 2008 Jul 17. PubMed 18640976.
Backbone
  Vector backbone: pcDNA4/HisMaxB
  Backbone manufacturer: Invitrogen
  Backbone size w/o insert (bp): 5300
  Vector type: Mammalian Expression
  Selectable markers: Zeocin
Growth in bacteria
  Bacterial resistance: Ampicillin, 100 μg/mL
  Growth temperature: 37°C
  Growth strain: DH5alpha
  Copy number: High Copy
Gene/Insert
  Gene/Insert name: Yes-kinase associated protein S127A mutant (alt names: YAP1, YAP65; YAP1 isoform, mutant)
  Species: H. sapiens (human)
  Insert size (bp): 1365
  Mutation: Serine 127 changed to Alanine, mutated protein tends to localize in the nucleus
  GenBank ID: NM_006106
  Entrez Gene: YAP1 (a.k.a. COB1, YAP, YAP-1, YAP2, YAP65, YKI)
  Tag / fusion protein: His (N terminal on backbone)
  Cloning method: Restriction Enzyme; 5′ cloning site KpnI (unknown if destroyed); 3′ cloning site XbaI (unknown if destroyed)
  Sequencing primers: 5′ T7; 3′ BGHR
Terms and licenses: Academic/Nonprofit Terms; Industry Terms: Not Available to Industry
How to cite: pcDNA4/HisMaxB-YAP1-S127A was a gift from Marius Sudol (Addgene plasmid # 18988 ; http://n2t.net/addgene:18988 ; RRID:Addgene_18988)
