[The description below was written by a language model from this plasmid's Addgene catalogue record.]
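Description:
pcDNA4/HisMaxB-YAP1-S127A is a mammalian expression plasmid built on the commercial pcDNA4/HisMaxB backbone (about 5.3 kb without insert). It is maintained as a high-copy plasmid in E. coli under ampicillin selection, and it carries a Zeocin marker that allows selection of transfected mammalian cells, including derivation of stable lines. The record gives no feature table and does not name the promoter or polyadenylation signal. The listed sequencing primers (T7 forward and BGH reverse) indicate that the insert lies between a T7 priming site and a bovine growth hormone terminator region, as is usual for pcDNA-series vectors.

The payload is a roughly 1.4 kb human YAP1 cDNA (Yes kinase-associated protein, also called YAP65; the YAP1 isoform), cloned between KpnI and XbaI sites; the record does not say whether these sites were preserved. The coding sequence is fused in frame to an N-terminal polyhistidine tag supplied by the backbone, which permits detection or affinity purification of the expressed protein. The insert carries a serine 127 to alanine substitution, and the record notes that the mutant protein tends to localize in the nucleus. Serine 127 is generally known as a Lats kinase phosphorylation site in the Hippo pathway whose phosphorylation promotes cytoplasmic retention of YAP, so the alanine change yields a form that is not phosphorylated at this site.

The associated study concerns regulation of YAP's apoptotic function by Mst2 and Lats kinases. The construct is therefore suited to comparing this phosphorylation-site mutant with wild-type YAP in studies of localization, transcriptional co-activation and cell death in cultured mammalian cells.
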