>Addgene plasmid #18988 | pcDNA4/HisMaxB-YAP1-S127A | addgene partial sequence | sequence record 24926 | T7 5'-TAATACGACTCACTATAGGG-3'
CACNGCTCGTTNACTTAGCTTAGCGCAGAGGCTTGGGGCAGCCGAGCGGCAGCCAGGCCCCGGCCCGGNT
NTCGGTTCCAGAAGGGAGAGGAGCCCGCCAAGGCGCGCAAGAGAGCGGGCTGCCTCGCAGTCCGAGCCGG
AGAGGGAGCGCGAGCCGCGCCGGCCCCGGACGGCCTCCGAAACCATGGGGGGTTCTCATCATCATCATCA
TCATGGTATGGCTAGCATGACTGGTGGACAGCAAATGGGTCGGGATCTGTACGACGATGACGATAAGGTA
CCTAAGGATCCCGGGCAGCAGCCGCCGCCTCAACCGGCCCCCCAGGGCCAAGGGCAGCCGCCTTCGCAGC
CCCCGCAGGGGCAGGGCCCGCCGTCCGGACCCGGGCAACCGGCACCCGCGGCGACCCAGGCGGCGCCGCA
GGCACCCCCCGCCGGGCATCAGATCGTGCACGTCCGCGGGGACTCGGAGACCGACCTGGAGGCGCTCTTC
AACGCCGTCATGAACCCCAAGACGGCCAACGTGCCCCAGACCGTGCCCATGAGGCTCCGGAAGCTGCCCG
ACTCCTTCTTCAAGCCGCCGGAGCCCAAATCCCACTCCCGACAGGNCAGTACTGATGCANGCACTGCAGG
AGCCCTGACTCCACAGCATGTTCGAGCTCATGCCTCTCCAGCTTTTGTGAATTTGGGANCTTTTTTCTCC
TGGGAANACTGANCCCCACTGGAGTAGTCTCTGGCCTAANNATCTNNACCACNNNTTANCTTNTTCA
